Addgene plasmid #188444: pGP4G-REL2N91-ccdB
Purpose: Zea Mays Nuclear Auxin Signaling CoRepressor REL2N91 and pDEST
Depositing lab: Britney Moss. Depositing organization: Whitman College. Publication: A Synthetic Approach Allows Rapid Characterization of the Maize Nuclear Auxin Response Circuit. Ramos Baez R, Buckley Y, Yu H, Chen Z, Gallavotti A, Nemhauser JL, Moss BL. Plant Physiol. 2020 Apr;182(4):1713-1722. doi: 10.1104/pp.19.01475. Epub 2020 Mar 2. PubMed 32123041.
Backbone
  Vector backbone: pGP4G
  Vector type: Yeast Expression
  Selectable markers: TRP1
Growth in bacteria
  Bacterial resistance: Chloramphenicol and Ampicillin, 25 & 100 μg/mL
  Growth temperature: 37°C
  Growth strain: ccdB Survival
  Copy number: Unknown
Gene/Insert
  Gene/Insert name: REL2N91/ccdB
  Species: Synthetic
  Cloning method: Gateway Cloning
  Sequencing primers: 5′ CAAATTAAAGCCTTCGAGCGTCCC
Terms and licenses: Academic/Nonprofit Terms; Industry Terms: Not Available to Industry
How to cite: pGP4G-REL2N91-ccdB was a gift from Britney Moss (Addgene plasmid # 188444 ; http://n2t.net/addgene:188444 ; RRID:Addgene_188444)
