[The description below was written by a language model from this plasmid's Addgene catalogue record and pLannotate feature annotations shown in this document.]
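Description:
pGP4G-REL2N91-ccdB is a Gateway destination vector for protein expression in the yeast Saccharomyces cerevisiae, built on the pGP4G backbone. It is propagated in E. coli through a high-copy ColE1/pUC-type origin with ampicillin resistance (AmpR), and the Gateway cassette adds chloramphenicol resistance, so both antibiotics are used for selection. Because the cassette carries the gyrase-poisoning toxin gene ccdB, the plasmid can only be maintained in a ccdB-tolerant bacterial strain. In yeast, selection relies on the TRP1 auxotrophic marker under its own promoter. The annotation also detects a fragment of ARS1, which may simply reflect sequence flanking the TRP1 locus; the record does not state whether the vector replicates episomally or integrates into the genome.

The expression unit is driven by the strong constitutive GAP (TDH3) promoter and closed by the CYC1 terminator. Directly downstream of the promoter is a short coding segment of about 273 nt that the annotation tool matches to the rice TOPLESS-related protein TPR2. This size and position are consistent with REL2N91, the N-terminal portion of the maize auxin signalling corepressor REL2 named in the catalogue entry. It is followed by an attR1–CmR–ccdB–attR2 cassette. An LR recombination with an entry clone swaps out the CmR/ccdB segment for a gene of interest, and loss of ccdB allows counterselection of unrecombined plasmid in standard E. coli. The layout suggests that the incoming coding sequence is placed downstream of REL2N91 to create an N-terminal corepressor fusion, although the record does not explicitly confirm the reading frame. The associated work reconstituted the maize nuclear auxin response circuit in yeast, and this vector serves as the platform for building REL2N91 fusions for that synthetic system.
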