Features (pLannotate 1.2.2; 23 found; start..end, strand, type, name):
    137..184     +  misc_feature   bom (fragment): basis of mobility region from pBR322
    296..443     +  promoter       TRP1 promoter: S. cerevisiae TRP1
    444..1118    +  CDS            TRP1: phosphoribosylanthranilate isomerase, required for tryptophan biosynthesis; S. cerevisiae TRP1; yeast auxotrophic marker
   1171..1814    +  promoter       GAP promoter: S. cerevisiae TDH3; promoter for glyceraldehyde-3-phosphate dehydrogenase
   1820..1843    +  misc_feature   MCS (fragment): pBluescript multiple cloning site
   1849..2121    +  CDS            TPR2 (fragment): TPR2_ORYSJ - Also known as ASP1 From Oryza sativa subsp. japonica (Rice).
   2146..2270    +  protein_bind   attR1: mutant version of attR; recombination site for the Gateway® LR reaction LR Clonase™
   2295..2325    +  promoter       lac UV5 promoter: E. coli lac promoter with an "up" mutation
   2349..2378    +  promoter       cat promoter (fragment): promoter of the E. coli cat gene encoding chloramphenicol acetyltransferase
   2379..3059    +  CDS            CmR: chloramphenicol acetyltransferase confers resistance to chloramphenicol
   3216..3374    +  CDS            ccdA (fragment): CCDA_ECO57 - Also known as H, letA. Experimental evidence at protein level: Swiss-Prot protein existence level 1. Antitoxin component of a type II toxin-antitoxin (TA) system which inhibits the post-segregational killing (PSK) of plasmid-free cells, also referred to as a plasmid addiction system. Binds to and blocks the activity of CcdB; will also remove bound CcdB protein from the CcdB-GyrA complex by forming a CcdA-CcdB complex, a process termed rejuvenation. Functions as a transcriptional corepressor for the ccdAB operon, repression also requires CcdB (By similarity). From Escherichia coli
   3379..3684    +  CDS            ccdB: CcdB, a bacterial toxin that poisons DNA gyrase; ccdB; Plasmids containing the ccdB gene cannot be propagated in standard E. coli strains.
   3725..3849    -  protein_bind   attR2: mutant version of attR; recombination site for the Gateway® LR reaction LR Clonase™
   3902..4091    +  terminator     CYC1 terminator: S. cerevisiae CYC1; transcription terminator for CYC1
   4103..4557    +  rep_origin     ARS1 (fragment): S. cerevisiae autonomously replicating sequence ARS1/ARS416
   4594..4610    -  protein_bind   lac operator: The lac repressor binds to the lac operator to inhibit transcription in E. coli. This inhibition can be relieved by adding lactose or isopropyl-β-D-thiogalactopyranoside (IPTG). lac repressor encoded by lacI
   4618..4648    -  promoter       lac promoter: promoter for the E. coli lac operon
   4663..4684    -  protein_bind   CAP binding site: CAP binding activates transcription in the presence of cAMP. E. coli catabolite activator protein
   4697..4789    -  CDS            lacI (fragment): lac repressor; lacI; The lac repressor binds to the lac operator to inhibit transcription in E. coli. This inhibition can be relieved by adding lactose or isopropyl-β-D-thiogalactopyranoside (IPTG).
   4972..5560    -  rep_origin     ori: high-copy-number ColE1/pMB1/pBR322/pUC origin of replication
   5731..6591    -  CDS            AmpR: β-lactamase; bla; confers resistance to ampicillin, carbenicillin, and related antibiotics
   6592..6696    -  promoter       AmpR promoter: bla
   6791..35      +  CDS            rop (fragment) (across the origin): Rop protein, which maintains plasmids at low copy number; rop
>Addgene plasmid #188444 | pGP4G-REL2N91-ccdB | addgene full sequence | sequence record 370239 | Addgene NGS Result
TCGCGCGTTTCGGTGATGACGGTGAAAACCTCTGACACATGCAGCTCCCGGAGACGGTCACAGCTTGTCT
GTAAGCGGATGCCGGGAGCAGACAAGCCCGTCAGGGCGCGTCAGCGGGTGTTGGCGGGTGTCGGGGCTGG
CTTAACTATGCGGCATCAGAGCAGATTGTACTGAGAGTGCACCAGTTTAAACCATTTAATAGAACAGCAT
CGTAATATATGTGTACTTTGCAGTTATGACGCCAGATGGCAGTAGTGGAAGATATTCTTTATTGAAAAAT
AGCTTGTCACCTTACGTACAATCTTGATCCGGAGCTTTTCTTTTTTTGCCGATTAAGAATTAATTCGGTC
GAAAAAAGAAAAGGAGAGGGCCAAGAGGGAGGGCATTGGTGACTATTGAGCACGTGAGTATACGTGATTA
AGCACACAAAGGCAGCTTGGAGTATGTCTGTTATTAATTTCACAGGTAGTTCTGGTCCATTGGTGAAAGT
TTGCGGCTTGCAGAGCACAGAGGCCGCAGAATGTGCTCTAGATTCCGATGCTGACTTGCTGGGTATTATA
TGTGTGCCCAATAGAAAGAGAACAATTGACCCGGTTATTGCAAGGAAAATTTCAAGTCTTGTAAAAGCAT
ATAAAAATAGTTCAGGCACTCCGAAATACTTGGTTGGCGTGTTTCGTAATCAACCTAAGGAGGATGTTTT
GGCTCTGGTCAATGATTACGGCATTGATATCGTCCAACTGCATGGAGATGAGTCGTGGCAAGAATACCAA
GAGTTCCTCGGTTTGCCAGTTATTAAAAGACTCGTATTTCCAAAAGACTGCAACATACTACTCAGTGCAG
CTTCACAGAAACCTCATTCGTTTATTCCCTTGTTTGATTCAGAAGCAGGTGGGACAGGTGAACTTTTGGA
TTGGAACTCGATTTCTGACTGGGTTGGAAGGCAAGAGAGCCCCGAAAGCTTACATTTTATGTTAGCTGGT
GGACTGACGCCAGAAAATGTTGGTGATGCGCTTAGATTAAATGGCGTTATTGGTGTTGATGTAAGCGGAG
GTGTGGAGACAAATGGTGTAAAAGACTCTAACAAAATAGCAAATTTCGTCAAAAATGCTAAGAAATAGGT
TATTACTGAGTAGTATTTATTTAAGTATTGTTTGTGCACTTGCCAGTTTATCATTATCAATACTCGCCAT
TTCAAAGAATACGTAAATAATTAATAGTAGTGATTTTCCTAACTTTATTTAGTCAAAAAATTAGCCTTTT
AATTCTGCTGTAACCCGTACATGCCCAAAATAGGGGGCGGGTTACACAGAATATATAACATCGTAGGTGT
CTGGGTGAACAGTTTATTCCTGGCATCCACTAAATATAATGGAGCCCGCTTTTTAAGCTGGCATCCAGAA
AAAAAAAGAATCCCAGCACCAAAATATTGTTTTCTTCACCAACCATCAGTTCATAGGTCCATTCTCTTAG
CGCAACTACAGAGAACAGGGGCACAAACAGGCAAAAAACGGGCACAACCTCAATGGAGTGATGCAACCTG
CCTGGAGTAAATGATGACACAAGGCAATTGACCCACGCATGTATCTATCTCATTTTCTTACACCTTCTAT
TACCTTCTGCTCTCTCTGATTTGGAAAAAGCTGAAAAAAAAGGTTGAAACCAGTTCCCTGAAATTATTCC
CCTACTTGACTAATAAGTATATAAAGACGGTAGGTATTGATTGTAATTCTGTAAATCTATTTCTTAAACT
TCTTAAATTCTACTTTTATAGTTAGTCTTTTTTTTAGTTTTAAAACACCAGAACTTAGTTTCGACGGATT
CTAGAACTAGTGGATCCCCCGGGACAAAATGTCGTCTCTTAGCAGGGAGCTGGTTTTCCTCATCCTGCAG
TTCCTCGACGAGGAGAAGTTCAAAGAGACGGTCCACAAGTTGGAGCAGGAGTCGGGCTTCTACTTCAACA
TGAAGCACTTCGAGGACCTCGTGCAGGGCGGCGAGTGGGACGAGGTGGAGAAGTACCTCAGCGGCTTCAC
CAAGGTGGAGGACAACCGCTACTCCATGAAGATCTTCTTTGAGATCCGCAAGCAAAAGTACCTCGAGGCC
CTTGATAGGCATGACAGAGCCGGTGGACCAGGTGGTGGACATCAAACAAGTTTGTACAAAAAAGCTGAAC
GAGAAACGTAAAATGATATAAATATCAATATATTAAATTAGATTTTGCATAAAAAACAGACTACATAATA
CTGTAAAACACAACATATCCAGTCACTATGGCGGCCGCATTAGGCACCCCAGGCTTTACACTTTATGCTT
CCGGCTCGTATAATGTGTGGATTTTGAGTTAGGATCCGTCGAGATTTTCAGGAGCTAAGGAAGCTAAAAT
GGAGAAAAAAATCACTGGATATACCACCGTTGATATATCCCAATGGCATCGTAAAGAACATTTTGAGGCA
TTTCAGTCAGTTGCTCAATGTACCTATAACCAGACCGTTCAGCTGGATATTACGGCCTTTTTAAAGACCG
TAAAGAAAAATAAGCACAAGTTTTATCCGGCCTTTATTCACATTCTTGCCCGCCTGATGAATGCTCATCC
GGAATTCCGTATGGCAATGAAAGACGGTGAGCTGGTGATATGGGATAGTGTTCACCCTTGTTACACCGTT
TTCCATGAGCAAACTGAAACGTTTTCATCGCTCTGGAGTGAATACCACGACGATTTCCGGCAGTTTCTAC
ACATATATTCGCAAGATGTGGCGTGTTACGGTGAAAACCTGGCCTATTTCCCTAAAGGGTTTATTGAGAA
TATGTTTTTCGTCTCAGCCAATCCCTGGGTGAGTTTCACCAGTTTTGATTTAAACGTGGCCAATATGGAC
AACTTCTTCGCCCCCGTTTTCACCATGGGCAAATATTATACGCAAGGCGACAAGGTGCTGATGCCGCTGG
CGATTCAGGTTCATCATGCCGTTTGTGATGGCTTCCATGTCGGCAGAATGCTTAATGAATTACAACAGTA
CTGCGATGAGTGGCAGGCGGGGCGTAATCTAGAGGATCCGGCTTACTAAAAGCCAGATAACAGTATGCGT
ATTTGCGCGCTGATTTTTGCGGTATAAGAATATATACTGATATGTATACCCGAAGTATGTCAAAAAGAGG
TATGCTATGAAGCAGCGTATTACAGTGACAGTTGACAGCGACAGCTATCAGTTGCTCAAGGCATATATGA
TGTCAATATCTCCGGTCTGGTAAGCACAACCATGCAGAATGAAGCCCGTCGTCTGCGTGCCGAACGCTGG
AAAGCGGAAAATCAGGAAGGGATGGCTGAGGTCGCCCGGTTTATTGAAATGAACGGCTCTTTTGCTGACG
AGAACAGGGGCTGGTGAAATGCAGTTTAAGGTTTACACCTATAAAAGAGAGAGCCGTTATCGTCTGTTTG
TGGATGTACAGAGTGATATTATTGACACGCCCGGGCGACGGATGGTGATCCCCCTGGCCAGTGCACGTCT
GCTGTCAGATAAAGTCCCCCGTGAACTTTACCCGGTGGTGCATATCGGGGATGAAAGCTGGCGCATGATG
ACCACCGATATGGCCAGTGTGCCGGTCTCCGTTATCGGGGAAGAAGTGGCTGATCTCAGCCACCGCGAAA
ATGACATCAAAAACGCCATTAACCTGATGTTCTGGGGAATATAAATGTCAGGCTCCCTTATACACAGCCA
GTCTGCAGGTCGACCATAGTGACTGGATATGTTGTGTTTTACAGTATTATGTAGTCTGTTTTTTATGCAA
AATCTAATTTAATATATTGATATTTATATCATTTTACGTTTCTCGTTCAGCTTTCTTGTACAAAGTGGTT
CGATGTCATGTAATTAGTTATGTCACGCTTACATTCACGCCCTCCCCCCACATCCGCTCTAACCGAAAAG
GAAGGAGTTAGACAACCTGAAGTCTAGGTCCCTATTTATTTTTTTATAGTTATGTTAGTATTAAGAACGT
TATTTATATTTCAAATTTTTCTTTTTTTTCTGTACAGACGCGTGTACGCATGTAACATTATACTGAAAAC
CTTGCTTGAGAAGGTTTTGGGACGCTCGAAGGCTTTAATTTGTGCAGGCCTTTTGAAAAGCAAGCATAAA
AGATCTAAACATAAAATCTGTAAAATAACAAGATGTAAAGATAATGCTAAATCATTTGGCTTTTTGATTG
ATTGTACAGGAAAATATACATCGCAGGGGGTTGACTTTTACCATTTCACCGCAATGGAATCAAACTTGTT
GAAGAGAATGTTCACAGGCGCATACGCTACAATGACCCGATTCTTGCTAGCCTTTTCTCGGTCTTGCAAA
CAACCGCCGGCAGCTTAGTATATAAATACACATGTACATACCTCTCTCCGTATCCTCGTAATCATTTTCT
TGTATTTATCGTCTTTTCGCTGTAAAAACTTTATCACACTTATCTCAAATACACTTATTAACCGCTTTTA
CTATTATCTTCTACGCTGACAGTAATATCAAACAGTGACACATATTAAACACAGTGGTTTCTTTGCATAA
ACACCATGTTTAAACCATGGTCATAGCTGTTTCCTGTGTGAAATTGTTATCCGCTCACAATTCCACACAA
CATACGAGCCGGAAGCATAAAGTGTAAAGCCTGGGGTGCCTAATGAGTGAGCTAACTCACATTAATTGCG
TTGCGCTCACTGCCCGCTTTCCAGTCGGGAAACCTGTCGTGCCAGCTGCATTAATGAATCGGCCAACGCG
CGGGGAGAGGCGGTTTGCGTATTGGGCGCTCTTCCGCTTCCTCGCTCACTGACTCGCTGCGCTCGGTCGT
TCGGCTGCGGCGAGCGGTATCAGCTCACTCAAAGGCGGTAATACGGTTATCCACAGAATCAGGGGATAAC
GCAGGAAAGAACATGTGAGCAAAAGGCCAGCAAAAGGCCAGGAACCGTAAAAAGGCCGCGTTGCTGGCGT
TTTTCCATAGGCTCCGCCCCCCTGACGAGCATCACAAAAATCGACGCTCAAGTCAGAGGTGGCGAAACCC
GACAGGACTATAAAGATACCAGGCGTTTCCCCCTGGAAGCTCCCTCGTGCGCTCTCCTGTTCCGACCCTG
CCGCTTACCGGATACCTGTCCGCCTTTCTCCCTTCGGGAAGCGTGGCGCTTTCTCATAGCTCACGCTGTA
GGTATCTCAGTTCGGTGTAGGTCGTTCGCTCCAAGCTGGGCTGTGTGCACGAACCCCCCGTTCAGCCCGA
CCGCTGCGCCTTATCCGGTAACTATCGTCTTGAGTCCAACCCGGTAAGACACGACTTATCGCCACTGGCA
GCAGCCACTGGTAACAGGATTAGCAGAGCGAGGTATGTAGGCGGTGCTACAGAGTTCTTGAAGTGGTGGC
CTAACTACGGCTACACTAGAAGAACAGTATTTGGTATCTGCGCTCTGCTGAAGCCAGTTACCTTCGGAAA
AAGAGTTGGTAGCTCTTGATCCGGCAAACAAACCACCGCTGGTAGCGGTGGTTTTTTTGTTTGCAAGCAG
CAGATTACGCGCAGAAAAAAAGGATCTCAAGAAGATCCTTTGATCTTTTCTACGGGGTCTGACGCTCAGT
GGAACGAAAACTCACGTTAAGGGATTTTGGTCATGAGATTATCAAAAAGGATCTTCACCTAGATCCTTTT
AAATTAAAAATGAAGTTTTAAATCAATCTAAAGTATATATGAGTAAACTTGGTCTGACAGTTACCAATGC
TTAATCAGTGAGGCACCTATCTCAGCGATCTGTCTATTTCGTTCATCCATAGTTGCCTGACTCCCCGTCG
TGTAGATAACTACGATACGGGAGGGCTTACCATCTGGCCCCAGTGCTGCAATGATACCGCGAGACCCACG
CTCACCGGCTCCAGATTTATCAGCAATAAACCAGCCAGCCGGAAGGGCCGAGCGCAGAAGTGGTCCTGCA
ACTTTATCCGCCTCCATCCAGTCTATTAATTGTTGCCGGGAAGCTAGAGTAAGTAGTTCGCCAGTTAATA
GTTTGCGCAACGTTGTTGCCATTGCTACAGGCATCGTGGTGTCACGCTCGTCGTTTGGTATGGCTTCATT
CAGCTCCGGTTCCCAACGATCAAGGCGAGTTACATGATCCCCCATGTTGTGCAAAAAAGCGGTTAGCTCC
TTCGGTCCTCCGATCGTTGTCAGAAGTAAGTTGGCCGCAGTGTTATCACTCATGGTTATGGCAGCACTGC
ATAATTCTCTTACTGTCATGCCATCCGTAAGATGCTTTTCTGTGACTGGTGAGTACTCAACCAAGTCATT
CTGAGAATAGTGTATGCGGCGACCGAGTTGCTCTTGCCCGGCGTCAATACGGGATAATACCGCGCCACAT
AGCAGAACTTTAAAAGTGCTCATCATTGGAAAACGTTCTTCGGGGCGAAAACTCTCAAGGATCTTACCGC
TGTTGAGATCCAGTTCGATGTAACCCACTCGTGCACCCAACTGATCTTCAGCATCTTTTACTTTCACCAG
CGTTTCTGGGTGAGCAAAAACAGGAAGGCAAAATGCCGCAAAAAAGGGAATAAGGGCGACACGGAAATGT
TGAATACTCATACTCTTCCTTTTTCAATATTATTGAAGCATTTATCAGGGTTATTGTCTCATGAGCGGAT
ACATATTTGAATGTATTTAGAAAAATAAACAAATAGGGGTTCCGCGCACATTTCCCCGAAAAGTGCCACC
TGACGTCTAAGAAACCATTATTATCATGACATTAACCTATAAAAATAGGCGTATCACGAGGCCCTTTCGT
C
